Addgene plasmid #99630: Tre-Tight ifgMosaic Donor vector (LH121)
Purpose: To clone the 3 ORFs for Tet system (rtTA + Dox) dependent generation of ifgMosaics
Depositing lab: Rui Benedito. Depositing organization: Centro Nacional de Investigaciones Cardiovasculares (CNIC). Publication: Dual ifgMosaic: A Versatile Method for Multispectral and Combinatorial Mosaic Gene-Function Analysis. Pontes-Quero S, Heredia L, Casquero-Garcia V, Fernandez-Chacon M, Luo W, Hermoso A, Bansal M, Garcia-Gonzalez I, Sanchez-Munoz MS, Perea JR, Galiana-Simal A, Rodriguez-Arabaolaza I, Del Olmo-Cabrera S, Rocha SF, Criado-Rodriguez LM, Giovinazzo G, Benedito R. Cell. 2017 Aug 10;170(4):800-814.e18. doi: 10.1016/j.cell.2017.07.031. PubMed 28802047.
Backbone
  Vector backbone: pUC18
  Vector type: Cre/Lox
  Selectable markers: Neomycin (select with G418)
Growth in bacteria
  Bacterial resistance: Ampicillin, 100 μg/mL
  Growth temperature: 37°C
  Growth strain: DH5alpha
  Copy number: High Copy
Gene/Insert
  Gene/Insert name: N-PhiM
  Species: Synthetic
  Mutation: (Please see depositor comments below)
Terms and licenses: Academic/Nonprofit Terms; Industry Terms: Not Available to Industry
Depositor comments: Please note that a 2bp insertion at start of FRT site was found during Addgene's Quality Control process. The depositing lab has noted that the FRT site is now non functional in the presence of FlpO enzyme. However in the case of this plasmid, the FRT site is not required for the plasmid to be functional, since no FlipOUT (FlpO) is going to be used.
How to cite: Tre-Tight ifgMosaic Donor vector (LH121) was a gift from Rui Benedito (Addgene plasmid # 99630 ; http://n2t.net/addgene:99630 ; RRID:Addgene_99630)
