[The description below was written by a language model from this plasmid's Addgene catalogue record and pLannotate feature annotations shown in this document.]
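Description:
Tre-Tight ifgMosaic Donor vector (LH121) is a 6.1 kb pUC18-based Cre/lox cloning plasmid that serves as a starting scaffold for building Tet-inducible "ifgMosaic" (inducible, fluorescent, genetic mosaic) constructs. It is propagated in E. coli at high copy from the ColE1/pUC origin under ampicillin selection (AmpR with its bla promoter). Remnants of the lacZα/lac promoter region flank the inserted cassette.

The payload begins with the tight TRE promoter (seven tet operators plus a minimal CMV promoter), so expression depends on rtTA and doxycycline. Immediately downstream sit three mutually incompatible Cre target sites in tandem: loxN, lox2272 and loxP. These are followed by the listed insert, N-PhiM, which the annotation detects as a mammalian codon-optimized PhiYFP coding sequence, and then an SV40 poly(A) signal. The record does not spell out the N-PhiM name or which localization signal or tag the reporter carries. According to the stated purpose, the user clones three ORFs into this donor. In a design of this kind, matching lox sites placed further downstream would let Cre carry out mutually exclusive excisions, so that individual cells express different reporter/gene combinations. Only the first set of lox sites and one reporter are annotated here.

A PGK/EM7-driven NeoR/KanR cassette with a bGH poly(A) signal follows, giving G418 selection in mammalian cells, and it is flanked by minimal FRT sites. The depositor notes that a 2 bp insertion makes one FRT site non-functional with FlpO. This is considered irrelevant because Flp-mediated excision is not planned for this plasmid.
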