Features (pLannotate 1.2.2; 26 found; start..end, strand, type, name):
    137..236     +  misc_feature   bom (fragment): basis of mobility region from pBR322
    242..391     -  CDS            lacZα (fragment): LacZα fragment of β-galactosidase; lacZ fragment
    412..726     +  promoter       tight TRE promoter: Tet-responsive promoter PTight, consisting of seven tet operator sequences followed by the minimal CMV promoter
    763..796     +  protein_bind   loxN: Cre-mediated recombination occurs in the 8-bp core sequence (GTATACCT). loxN sites are compatible with each other, but incompatible with loxP or lox2272 sites. Cre recombinase
    804..837     +  protein_bind   lox2272: Cre-mediated recombination occurs in the 8-bp core sequence (GGATACTT). lox2272 sites are compatible with each other, but incompatible with loxP or loxN sites (Lee and Saito, 1988). Cre recombinase
    846..879     +  protein_bind   loxP: Cre-mediated recombination occurs in the 8-bp core sequence (GCATACAT). Cre recombinase
    899..920     +  CDS            mUkG1 (fragment): monomeric variant of Umikinoko-Green fluorescent protein
    959..1663    +  CDS            PhiYFP: Phialidium yellow fluorescent proteim mammalian codon-optimized
   1684..1728    +  terminator     lambda t0 terminator (fragment): transcription terminator from phage lambda
   1740..1823    +  CDS            large T antigen (fragment): large T antigen from SV40 (simian virus 40)
   1846..1967    +  polyA_signal   SV40 poly(A) signal: SV40 polyadenylation signal
   2031..2064    +  protein_bind   FRT (minimal): supports FLP-mediated excision but not integration (Turan and Bode, 2011) FLP recombinase from the Saccharomyces cerevisiae 2μ plasmid
   2128..2627    +  promoter       PGK promoter: mouse phosphoglycerate kinase 1 promoter
   2639..2686    +  promoter       EM7 promoter: synthetic bacterial promoter&nbsp
   2705..3508    +  CDS            NeoR/KanR: aminoglycoside phosphotransferase from Tn5; aph(3')-II (or nptII); confers resistance to neomycin, kanamycin, and G418 (Geneticin®)
   3546..3770    +  polyA_signal   bGH poly(A) signal: bovine growth hormone polyadenylation signal
   3774..3795    +  promoter       SV40 promoter (fragment): SV40 enhancer and early promoter
   3827..3860    +  protein_bind   FRT (minimal): supports FLP-mediated excision but not integration (Turan and Bode, 2011) FLP recombinase from the Saccharomyces cerevisiae 2μ plasmid
   3940..3956    -  protein_bind   lac operator: The lac repressor binds to the lac operator to inhibit transcription in E. coli. This inhibition can be relieved by adding lactose or isopropyl-β-D-thiogalactopyranoside (IPTG). lac repressor encoded by lacI
   3964..3994    -  promoter       lac promoter: promoter for the E. coli lac operon
   4009..4030    -  protein_bind   CAP binding site: CAP binding activates transcription in the presence of cAMP. E. coli catabolite activator protein
   4043..4135    -  CDS            lacI (fragment): lac repressor; lacI; The lac repressor binds to the lac operator to inhibit transcription in E. coli. This inhibition can be relieved by adding lactose or isopropyl-β-D-thiogalactopyranoside (IPTG).
   4318..4906    -  rep_origin     ori: high-copy-number ColE1/pMB1/pBR322/pUC origin of replication
   5077..5937    -  CDS            AmpR: β-lactamase; bla; confers resistance to ampicillin, carbenicillin, and related antibiotics
   5938..6042    -  promoter       AmpR promoter: bla
   6137..35      +  CDS            rop (fragment) (across the origin): Rop protein, which maintains plasmids at low copy number; rop
>Addgene plasmid #99630 | Tre-Tight ifgMosaic Donor vector (LH121) | addgene full sequence | sequence record 192523 | Addgene NGS Result
TCGCGCGTTTCGGTGATGACGGTGAAAACCTCTGACACATGCAGCTCCCGGAGACGGTCACAGCTTGTCT
GTAAGCGGATGCCGGGAGCAGACAAGCCCGTCAGGGCGCGTCAGCGGGTGTTGGCGGGTGTCGGGGCTGG
CTTAACTATGCGGCATCAGAGCAGATTGTACTGAGAGTGCACCATATGCGGTGTGAAATACCGCACAGAT
GCGTAAGGAGAAAATACCGCATCAGGCGCCATTCGCCATTCAGGCTGCGCAACTGTTGGGAAGGGCGATC
GGTGCGGGCCTCTTCGCTATTACGCCAGCTGGCGAAAGGGGGATGTGCTGCAAGGCGATTAAGTTGGGTA
ACGCCAGGGTTTTCCCAGTCACGACGTTGTAAAACGCCGGCGGGCCCTTTCGTCTTCACTCGAGTTTACT
CCCTATCAGTGATAGAGAACGTATGTCGAGTTTACTCCCTATCAGTGATAGAGAACGATGTCGAGTTTAC
TCCCTATCAGTGATAGAGAACGTATGTCGAGTTTACTCCCTATCAGTGATAGAGAACGTATGTCGAGTTT
ACTCCCTATCAGTGATAGAGAACGTATGTCGAGTTTATCCCTATCAGTGATAGAGAACGTATGTCGAGTT
TACTCCCTATCAGTGATAGAGAACGTATGTCGAGGTAGGCGTGTACGGTGGGAGGCCTATATAAGCAGAG
CTCGTTTAGTGAACCGTCAGATCGCCTGGAGAAGGATCAAGCTTGGCAAAGAATTCCTCGAGATAACTTC
GTATAGTATACCTTATACGAAGTTATCGAGCTCATAACTTCGTATAGGATACTTTATACGAAGTTATAAC
TCGAGATAACTTCGTATAGCATACATTATACGAAGTTATACCGGCAGATCTCGCCACCATGGTGAGTGTG
ATTACAGAGGCTAGCTTCACCATGGCTCCTAAGAAGAAGAGGAAGGTGATGAGCAGCGGCGCCCTGCTGT
TCCACGGCAAGATCCCCTACGTGGTGGAGATGGAGGGCAATGTGGATGGCCACACCTTCAGCATCCGCGG
CAAGGGCTACGGCGATGCCAGCGTGGGCAAGGTGGATGCCCAGTTCATCTGCACCACAGGCGATGTGCCC
GTGCCCTGGAGCACCCTGGTGACCACCCTGACCGCAGGCGCCCAGTGCTTCGCCAAGTACGGCCCCGAGC
TGAAGGATTTCTACAAGAGCTGCATGCCCGATGGCTACGTGCAGGAGCGCACCATCACCTTCGAGGGTGA
TGGCAATTTCAAGACCCGCGCCGAGGTGACCTTCGAGAATGGCAGCGTGTACAATCGCGTGAAGCTGAAT
GGCCAGGGCTTCAAGAAGGATGGCCACGTGCTGGGCAAGAATCTGGAGTTCAATTTCACCCCCCACTGCC
TGTACATCTGGGGCGATCAGGCCAATCACGGCCTGAAGAGCGCCTTCAAGATCTGCCACGAGATCACCGG
CAGCAAGGGCGATTTCATCGTGGCCGATCACACCCAGATGAATACCCCCATCGGCGGCGGCCCCGTGCAC
GTGCCCGAGTACCACCACATGAGCTACCACGTGAAGCTGAGCAAGGATGTGACCGATCACCGCGATAATA
TGAGCCTGAAGGAGACCGTGCGCGCCGTGGATTGCCGCAAGACCTACCTGTGACGCTTAATTAGCTGAGC
TTGGACTCCTGTTGATAGATCCAGTAATGACCTCAGAACTCCATCTGGCCGCGACTCTAGATCATAATCA
GCCATACCACATTTGTAGAGGTTTTACTTGCTTTAAAAAACCTCCCACACCTCCCCCTGAACCTGAAACA
TAAAATGAATGCAATTGTTGTTGTTAACTTGTTTATTGCAGCTTATAATGGTTACAAATAAAGCAATAGC
ATCACAAATTTCACAAATAAAGCATTTTTTTCACTGCATTCTAGTTGTGGTTTGTCCAAACTCATCAATG
TATCTTAAGGCGAAGCTTCAGCCCTATCATTCGGCGCGCCGCGGCCGCAGCATAGGGATCCCCGAATTCC
GAAGTTCCTATTCTCTAGAAAGTATAGGAACTTCAGGTCTGAAGAGGAGTTTACGTCCAGCCAAGCTAGC
TTGGCTGCAGGTCGTCGAAATTCTACCGGGTAGGGGAGGCGCTTTTCCCAAGGCAGTCTGGAGCATGCGC
TTTAGCAGCCCCGCTGGGCACTTGGCGCTACACAAGTGGCCTCTGGCCTCGCACACATTCCACATCCACC
GGTAGGCGCCAACCGGCTCCGTTCTTTGGTGGCCCCTTCGCGCCACCTTCTACTCCTCCCCTAGTCAGGA
AGTTCCCCCCCGCCCCGCAGCTCGCGTCGTGCAGGACGTGACAAATGGAAGTAGCACGTCTCACTAGTCT
CGTGCAGATGGACAGCACCGCTGAGCAATGGAAGCGGGTAGGCCTTTGGGGCAGCGGCCAATAGCAGCTT
TGCTCCTTCGCTTTCTGGGCTCAGAGGCTGGGAAGGGGTGGGTCCGGGGGCGGGCTCAGGGGCGGGCTCA
GGGGCGGGGCGGGCGCCCGAAGGTCCTCCGGAGGCCCGGCATTCTGCACGCTTCAAAAGCGCACGTCTGC
CGCGCTGTTCTCCTCTTCCTCATCTCCGGGCCTTTCGACCTGCAGCCTGTTGACAATTAATCATCGGCAT
AGTATATCGGCATAGTATAATACGACAAGGTGAGGAACTAAACCATGGGATCGGCCATTGAACAAGATGG
ATTGCACGCAGGTTCTCCGGCCGCTTGGGTGGAGAGGCTATTCGGCTATGACTGGGCACAACAGACAATC
GGCTGCTCTGATGCCGCCGTGTTCCGGCTGTCAGCGCAGGGGCGCCCGGTTCTTTTTGTCAAGACCGACC
TGTCCGGTGCCCTGAATGAACTGCAGGACGAGGCAGCGCGGCTATCGTGGCTGGCCACGACGGGCGTTCC
TTGCGCAGCTGTGCTCGACGTTGTCACTGAAGCGGGAAGGGACTGGCTGCTATTGGGCGAAGTGCCGGGG
CAGGATCTCCTGTCATCTCACCTTGCTCCTGCCGAGAAAGTATCCATCATGGCTGATGCAATGCGGCGGC
TGCATACGCTTGATCCGGCTACCTGCCCATTCGACCACCAAGCGAAACATCGCATCGAGCGAGCACGTAC
TCGGATGGAAGCCGGTCTTGTCGATCAGGATGATCTGGACGAAGAGCATCAGGGGCTCGCGCCAGCCGAA
CTGTTCGCCAGGCTCAAGGCGCGCATGCCCGACGGCGATGATCTCGTCGTGACCCATGGCGATGCCTGCT
TGCCGAATATCATGGTGGAAAATGGCCGCTTTTCTGGATTCATCGACTGTGGCCGGCTGGGTGTGGCGGA
CCGCTATCAGGACATAGCGTTGGCTACCCGTGATATTGCTGAAGAGCTTGGCGGCGAATGGGCTGACCGC
TTCCTCGTGCTTTACGGTATCGCCGCTCCCGATTCGCAGCGCATCGCCTTCTATCGCCTTCTTGACGAGT
TCTTCTGAGGGGATCAATTCTCTAGAGCTCGCTGATCAGCCTCGACTGTGCCTTCTAGTTGCCAGCCATC
TGTTGTTTGCCCCTCCCCCGTGCCTTCCTTGACCCTGGAAGGTGCCACTCCCACTGTCCTTTCCTAATAA
AATGAGGAAATTGCATCGCATTGTCTGAGTAGGTGTCATTCTATTCTGGGGGGTGGGGTGGGGCAGGACA
GCAAGGGGGAGGATTGGGAAGACAATAGCAGGCATGCTGGGGATGCGGTGGGCTCTATGGCTTCTGAGGC
GGAAAGAACCAGCTGGGGCTCGACTAGAGCTTGCGGAACCCTTCGCGAAGTTCATATTCTCTAGAAAGTA
TAGGAACTTCATCAGTCAGGTACATAATATAACTTCGGGCGCGTTAATTAAGAATTCGTAATCATGTCAT
AGCTGTTTCCTGTGTGAAATTGTTATCCGCTCACAATTCCACACAACATACGAGCCGGAAGCATAAAGTG
TAAAGCCTGGGGTGCCTAATGAGTGAGCTAACTCACATTAATTGCGTTGCGCTCACTGCCCGCTTTCCAG
TCGGGAAACCTGTCGTGCCAGCTGCATTAATGAATCGACCAACGCGCGGGGAGAGGCGGTTTGCGTATTG
GGCGCTCTTCCGCTTCCTCGCTCACTGACTCGCTGCGCTCGGTCGTTCGGCTGCGGCGAGCGGTATCAGC
TCACTCAAAGGCGGTAATACGGTTATCCACAGAATCAGGGGATAACGCAGGAAAGAACATGTGAGCAAAA
GGCCAGCAAAAGGCCAGGAACCGTAAAAAGGCCGCGTTGCTGGCGTTTTTCCATAGGCTCCGCCCCCCTG
ACGAGCATCACAAAAATCGACGCTCAAGTCAGAGGTGGCGAAACCCGACAGGACTATAAAGATACCAGGC
GTTTCCCCCTGGAAGCTCCCTCGTGCGCTCTCCTGTTCCGACCCTGCCGCTTACCGGATACCTGTCCGCC
TTTCTCCCTTCGGGAAGCGTGGCGCTTTCTCATAGCTCACGCTGTAGGTATCTCAGTTCGGTGTAGGTCG
TTCGCTCCAAGCTGGGCTGTGTGCACGAACCCCCCGTTCAGCCCGACCGCTGCGCCTTATCCGGTAACTA
TCGTCTTGAGTCCAACCCGGTAAGACACGACTTATCGCCACTGGCAGCAGCCACTGGTAACAGGATTAGC
AGAGCGAGGTATGTAGGCGGTGCTACAGAGTTCTTGAAGTGGTGGCCTAACTACGGCTACACTAGAAGAA
CAGTATTTGGTATCTGCGCTCTGCTGAAGCCAGTTACCTTCGGAAAAAGAGTTGGTAGCTCTTGATCCGG
CAAACAAACCACCGCTGGTAGCGGTGGTTTTTTTGTTTGCAAGCAGCAGATTACGCGCAGAAAAAAAGGA
TCTCAAGAAGATCCTTTGATCTTTTCTACGGGGTCTGACGCTCAGTGGAACGAAAACTCACGTTAAGGGA
TTTTGGTCATGAGATTATCAAAAAGGATCTTCACCTAGATCCTTTTAAATTAAAAATGAAGTTTTAAATC
AATCTAAAGTATATATGAGTAAACTTGGTCTGACAGTTACCAATGCTTAATCAGTGAGGCACCTATCTCA
GCGATCTGTCTATTTCGTTCATCCATAGTTGCCTGACTCCCCGTCGTGTAGATAACTACGATACGGGAGG
GCTTACCATCTGGCCCCAGTGCTGCAATGATACCGCGAGACCCACGCTCACCGGCTCCAGATTTATCAGC
AATAAACCAGCCAGCCGGAAGGGCCGAGCGCAGAAGTGGTCCTGCAACTTTATCCGCCTCCATCCAGTCT
ATTAATTGTTGCCGGGAAGCTAGAGTAAGTAGTTCGCCAGTTAATAGTTTGCGCAACGTTGTTGCCATTG
CTACAGGCATCGTGGTGTCACGCTCGTCGTTTGGTATGGCTTCATTCAGCTCCGGTTCCCAACGATCAAG
GCGAGTTACATGATCCCCCATGTTGTGCAAAAAAGCGGTTAGCTCCTTCGGTCCTCCGATCGTTGTCAGA
AGTAAGTTGGCCGCAGTGTTATCACTCATGGTTATGGCAGCACTGCATAATTCTCTTACTGTCATGCCAT
CCGTAAGATGCTTTTCTGTGACTGGTGAGTACTCAACCAAGTCATTCTGAGAATAGTGTATGCGGCGACC
GAGTTGCTCTTGCCCGGCGTCAATACGGGATAATACCGCGCCACATAGCAGAACTTTAAAAGTGCTCATC
ATTGGAAAACGTTCTTCGGGGCGAAAACTCTCAAGGATCTTACCGCTGTTGAGATCCAGTTCGATGTAAC
CCACTCGTGCACCCAACTGATCTTCAGCATCTTTTACTTTCACCAGCGTTTCTGGGTGAGCAAAAACAGG
AAGGCAAAATGCCGCAAAAAAGGGAATAAGGGCGACACGGAAATGTTGAATACTCATACTCTTCCTTTTT
CAATATTATTGAAGCATTTATCAGGGTTATTGTCTCATGAGCGGATACATATTTGAATGTATTTAGAAAA
ATAAACAAATAGGGGTTCCGCGCACATTTCCCCGAAAAGTGCCACCTGACGTCTAAGAAACCATTATTAT
CATGACATTAACCTATAAAAATAGGCGTATCACGAGGCCCTTTCGTC
